>Addgene plasmid #45340 | pGRB2.0 | depositor full sequence | sequence record 63298 | pGRB2.0 sequence 4910 bps
TCGCGCGTTTCGGTGATGACGGTGAAAACCTCTGACACATGCAGCTCCCGGAGACGGTCACAGCTTGTCT
GTAAGCGGATGCCGGGAGCAGACAAGCCCGTCAGGGCGCGTCAGCGGGTGTTGGCGGGTGTCGGGGCTGG
CTTAACTATGCGGCATCAGAGCAGATTGTACTGAGAGTGCACCATACCACCTTTTCAATTCATCATTTTT
TTTTTATTCTTTTTTTTGATTTCGGTTTCCTTGAAATTTTTTTGATTCGGTAATCTCCGAACAGAAGGAA
GAACGAAGGAAGGAGCACAGACTTAGATTGGTATATATACGCATATGTAGTGTTGAAGAAACATGAAATT
GCCCAGTATTCTTAACCCAACTGCACAGAACAAAAACCTGCAGGAAACGAAGATAAATCATGTCGAAAGC
TACATATAAGGAACGTGCTGCTACTCATCCTAGTCCTGTTGCTGCCAAGCTATTTAATATCATGCACGAA
AAGCAAACAAACTTGTGTGCTTCATTGGATGTTCGTACCACCAAGGAATTACTGGAGTTAGTTGAAGCAT
TAGGTCCCAAAATTTGTTTACTAAAAACACATGTGGATATCTTGACTGATTTTTCCATGGAGGGCACAGT
TAAGCCGCTAAAGGCATTATCCGCCAAGTACAATTTTTTACTCTTCGAAGACAGAAAATTTGCTGACATT
GGTAATACAGTCAAATTGCAGTACTCTGCGGGTGTATACAGAATAGCAGAATGGGCAGACATTACGAATG
CACACGGTGTGGTGGGCCCAGGTATTGTTAGCGGTTTGAAGCAGGCGGCAGAAGAAGTAACAAAGGAACC
TAGAGGCCTTTTGATGTTAGCAGAATTGTCATGCAAGGGCTCCCTATCTACTGGAGAATATACTAAGGGT
ACTGTTGACATTGCGAAGAGCGACAAAGATTTTGTTATCGGCTTTATTGCTCAAAGAGACATGGGTGGAA
GAGATGAAGGTTACGATTGGTTGATTATGACACCCGGTGTGGGTTTAGATGACAAGGGAGACGCATTGGG
TCAACAGTATAGAACCGTGGATGATGTGGTCTCTACAGGATCTGACATTATTATTGTTGGAAGAGGACTA
TTTGCAAAGGGAAGGGATGCTAAGGTAGAGGGTGAACGTTACAGAAAAGCAGGCTGGGAAGCATATTTGA
GAAGATGCGGCCAGCAAAACTAAAAAACTGTATTATAAGTAAATGCATGTATACTAAACTCACAAATTAG
AGCTTCAATTTAATTATATCAGTTATTACCCTATGCGGTGTGAAATACCGCACAGATGCGTAAGGAGAAA
ATACCGCATCAGGAAATTGTAAGCGTTAATATTTTGTTAAAATTCGCGTTAAATTTTTGTTAAATCAGCT
CATTTTTTAACCAATAGGCCGAAATCGGCAAAATCCCTTATAAATCAAAAGAATAGACCGAGATAGGGT
[37 nt withheld, positions 1470-1506]
AAAGAACGTGGACTCCAACGTCAAAGG
[49 nt withheld, positions 1534-1582]
T
[91 nt withheld, positions 1584-1674]
G
[124 nt withheld, positions 1676-1799]
CCATTCGCCATTCAGGCTGCGCAACTGTTGGGAAGGGCGATCGGTGCGGGCCTCTTCGCTATTACGCCAG
CTGGCGAAAGGGGGATGTGCTGCAAGGCGATTAAGTTGGGTAACGCCAGGGTTTTCCCAGTCACGACGTT
GTAAAACGACGGCCAGTGAGCGCGCGTAATACGACTCACTATAGGGCGAATTGGGTACCGGGCCCCCCCT
CGAGGTCGACGGTATCGATAAGCTTGATATCGAATTCCTGCAGCCCGGGGGATCCACTAGTTCTAGAGCG
GCCGCCACCGCGGTGGAGCTCCAGCTTTTGTTCCCTTTAGTGAGGGTTAATTGCGCGCTTGGCGTAATCA
TGGTCATAGCTGTTTCCTGTGTGAAATTGTTATCCGCTCACAATTCCACACAACATACGAGCCGGAAGCA
TAAAGTGTAAAGCCTGGGGTGCCTAATGAGTGAGCTAACTCACATTAATTGCGTTGCGCTCACTGCCCGC
TTTCCAGTCGGGAAACCTGTCGTGCCAGCTGCATTAATGAATCGGCCAACGCGCGGGGAGAGGCGGTTTG
CGTATTGGGCGCTCTTCCGCTTCCTCGCTCACTGACTCGCTGCGCTCGGTCGTTCGGCTGCGGCGAGCGG
TATCAGCTCACTCAAAGGCGGTAATACGGTTATCCACAGAATCAGGGGATAACGCAGGAAAGAACATGTG
AGCAAAAGGCCAGCAAAAGGCCAGGAACCGTAAAAAGGCCGCGTTGCTGGCGTTTTTCCATAGGCTCCGC
CCCCCTGACGAGCATCACAAAAATCGACGCTCAAGTCAGAGGTGGCGAAACCCGACAGGACTATAAAGAT
ACCAGGCGTTTCCCCCTGGAAGCTCCCTCGTGCGCTCTCCTGTTCCGACCCTGCCGCTTACCGGATACCT
GTCCGCCTTTCTCCCTTCGGGAAGCGTGGCGCTTTCTCATAGCTCACGCTGTAGGTATCTCAGTTCGGTG
TAGGTCGTTCGCTCCAAGCTGGGCTGTGTGCACGAACCCCCCGTTCAGCCCGACCGCTGCGCCTTATCCG
GTAACTATCGTCTTGAGTCCAACCCGGTAAGACACGACTTATCGCCACTGGCAGCAGCCACTGGTAACAG
GATTAGCAGAGCGAGGTATGTAGGCGGTGCTACAGAGTTCTTGAAGTGGTGGCCTAACTACGGCTACACT
AGAAGAACAGTATTTGGTATCTGCGCTCTGCTGAAGCCAGTTACCTTCGGAAAAAGAGTTGGTAGCTCTT
GATCCGGCAAACAAACCACCGCTGGTAGCGGTGGTTTTTTTGTTTGCAAGCAGCAGATTACGCGCAGAAA
AAAAGGATCTCAAGAAGATCCTTTGATCTTTTCTACGGGGTCTGACGCTCAGTGGAACGAAAACTCACGT
TAAGGGATTTTGGTCATGAGATTATCAAAAAGGATCTTCACCTAGATCCTTTTAAATTAAAAATGAAGTT
TTAAATCAATCTAAAGTATATATGAGTAAACTTGGTCTGACAGTTACCAATGCTTAATCAGTGAGGCACC
TATCTCAGCGATCTGTCTATTTCGTTCATCCATAGTTGCCTGACTCCCCGTCGTGTAGATAACTACGATA
CGGGAGGGCTTACCATCTGGCCCCAGTGCTGCAATGATACCGCGAGACCCACGCTCACCGGCTCCAGATT
TATCAGCAATAAACCAGCCAGCCGGAAGGGCCGAGCGCAGAAGTGGTCCTGCAACTTTATCCGCCTCCAT
CCAGTCTATTAATTGTTGCCGGGAAGCTAGAGTAAGTAGTTCGCCAGTTAATAGTTTGCGCAACGTTGTT
GCCATTGCTACAGGCATCGTGGTGTCACGCTCGTCGTTTGGTATGGCTTCATTCAGCTCCGGTTCCCAAC
GATCAAGGCGAGTTACATGATCCCCCATGTTGTGCAAAAAAGCGGTTAGCTCCTTCGGTCCTCCGATCGT
TGTCAGAAGTAAGTTGGCCGCAGTGTTATCACTCATGGTTATGGCAGCACTGCATAATTCTCTTACTGTC
ATGCCATCCGTAAGATGCTTTTCTGTGACTGGTGAGTACTCAACCAAGTCATTCTGAGAATAGTGTATGC
GGCGACCGAGTTGCTCTTGCCCGGCGTCAATACGGGATAATACCGCGCCACATAGCAGAACTTTAAAAGT
GCTCATCATTGGAAAACGTTCTTCGGGGCGAAAACTCTCAAGGATCTTACCGCTGTTGAGATCCAGTTCG
ATGTAACCCACTCGTGCACCCAACTGATCTTCAGCATCTTTTACTTTCACCAGCGTTTCTGGGTGAGCAA
AAACAGGAAGGCAAAATGCCGCAAAAAAGGGAATAAGGGCGACACGGAAATGTTGAATACTCATACTCTT
CCTTTTTCAATATTATTGAAGCATTTATCAGGGTTATTGTCTCATGAGCGGATACATATTTGAATGTGGG
GATCTCTAATGATGCAATTTTTGTTTTGTACACTAAGATTCTATTTCGGAACTCTTACCCATGTCATTAT
TTACTTTATTTTCATTATTGTAATTTTTTAAGCTTTTATTATGAATTATTTAAATACAATTCTTTTTGAT
CATGTGACAGACATCACTGAAAGATGTGCTCTGCGTTATTAGTCAGATTGAAATATACATTTTCATGTAG
ATATGATGTTCTTACTTTAAATGTTGTTCCATTTGCTAGCTTAAATAGACGATATTATAAATTTAAGTAT
TCACTAAAAATCTGACCCATTAATGTTAGAATTAGTATTATTTTTTGTGATATTACATTTTTATATTTTG
GATTTCAACCAATGCTCTGCGATATGATTCAACAGAATAATATGTACAAGCTACTTTAATTCATATATAC
TAATAGATTCACAGATCCAGTACGACTGCAAGAATTTACGTTTTGTTTGAAATGGTAGTAGCTACACTAA
ATTAACAATGATCGATTAATCCACATCCACAGTGTGTAATCATCCTAATGAAAACAAGAATAACTACAAA
AATGAATATAAACTTTTTGCATGTTAGTCTAACCTGCTAAGAAACCATTATTATCATGACATTAACCTAT
AAAAATAGGCGTATCACGAGGCCCTTTCGTC
Features (pLannotate 1.2.2; 17 found; start..end, strand, type, name):
    137..186     +  misc_feature   bom (fragment): basis of mobility region from pBR322
    194..409     +  promoter       URA3 promoter: S. cerevisiae URA3
    410..1213    +  CDS            URA3: orotidine-5'-phosphate decarboxylase, required for uracil biosynthesis; S. cerevisiae URA3; yeast auxotrophic marker, counterselectable with 5-fluoroorotic acid (5-FOA)
   1292..1343    +  misc_feature   bom (fragment): basis of mobility region from pBR322
   1371..1799    -  rep_origin     f1 ori (sequence partly withheld): f1 bacteriophage origin of replication; arrow indicates direction of (+) strand synthesis
   1803..1958    -  CDS            lacZα (fragment): LacZα fragment of β-galactosidase; lacZ fragment
   1966..1984    +  promoter       T7 promoter: promoter for bacteriophage T7 RNA polymerase
   1993..2100    -  misc_feature   MCS: pBluescript multiple cloning site
   2113..2131    -  promoter       T3 promoter: promoter for bacteriophage T3 RNA polymerase
   2176..2192    -  protein_bind   lac operator: The lac repressor binds to the lac operator to inhibit transcription in E. coli. This inhibition can be relieved by adding lactose or isopropyl-β-D-thiogalactopyranoside (IPTG). lac repressor encoded by lacI
   2200..2230    -  promoter       lac promoter: promoter for the E. coli lac operon
   2245..2266    -  protein_bind   CAP binding site: CAP binding activates transcription in the presence of cAMP. E. coli catabolite activator protein
   2279..2371    -  CDS            lacI (fragment): lac repressor; lacI; The lac repressor binds to the lac operator to inhibit transcription in E. coli. This inhibition can be relieved by adding lactose or isopropyl-β-D-thiogalactopyranoside (IPTG).
   2554..3142    -  rep_origin     ori: high-copy-number ColE1/pMB1/pBR322/pUC origin of replication
   3313..4173    -  CDS            AmpR: β-lactamase; bla; confers resistance to ampicillin, carbenicillin, and related antibiotics
   4174..4245    -  promoter       AmpR promoter: bla
   4910..35      +  CDS            rop (fragment) (across the origin): Rop protein, which maintains plasmids at low copy number; rop
