[The description below was written by a language model from this plasmid's Addgene catalogue record and pLannotate feature annotations shown in this document.]
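Description:
pGRB2.0 is an empty shuttle backbone for Candida glabrata, derived from the yeast integrating vector pRS406 and totalling 4,910 bp. According to the catalogue entry, the defining modification is the introduction of a C. glabrata CEN/ARS sequence, which should convert the integrating parent into an autonomously replicating, centromere-stabilised episome in that yeast. The record places this element between bases 66 and 664, but the automated feature table does not annotate any CEN/ARS. It instead assigns much of that interval to the URA3 promoter and the start of the URA3 coding sequence, so the stated coordinates may refer to a different numbering than the deposited sequence, and the position of the element cannot be confirmed from the annotation.

Selection in yeast relies on the S. cerevisiae URA3 gene with its own promoter, an auxotrophic marker that complements uracil auxotrophy and can be counterselected with 5-fluoroorotic acid. In E. coli the plasmid is maintained at high copy through a ColE1/pUC-type origin and selected with ampicillin via the β-lactamase gene. An f1 origin is also present, allowing single-stranded DNA production. The cloning region is the pBluescript-type multiple cloning site flanked by T7 and T3 promoters and embedded in a lacZα fragment downstream of the lac promoter and operator, an arrangement conventionally used for blue/white screening. Small fragments annotated as bom, rop and lacI are backbone remnants.

No yeast promoter, terminator or insert is annotated at the cloning site, consistent with its listing as an empty backbone. It belongs to a set of expression plasmids developed for C. glabrata and serves as a base for cloning genes or expression cassettes to be carried episomally in ura3 strains.
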