Addgene plasmid #45340: pGRB2.0
Purpose: (Empty Backbone)
Depositing lab: Brendan Cormack. Depositing organization: Johns Hopkins University and School of Medicine. Publication: Expression plasmids for use in Candida glabrata. Zordan RE, Ren Y, Pan SJ, Rotondo G, De Las Penas A, Iluore J, Cormack BP. G3 (Bethesda). 2013 Oct 3;3(10):1675-86. doi: 10.1534/g3.113.006908. PubMed 23934995.
Backbone
  Vector backbone: pRS406
  Backbone size (bp): 4910
  Modifications to backbone: C. glabrata CEN/ARS sequence introduced; located between bases 66-664.
  Vector type: C. glabrata
  Selectable markers: URA3
Growth in bacteria
  Bacterial resistance: Ampicillin, 100 μg/mL
  Growth temperature: 37°C
  Growth strain: DH10B
  Copy number: High Copy
Terms and licenses: Academic/Nonprofit Terms; Industry Terms: Not Available to Industry
How to cite: pGRB2.0 was a gift from Brendan Cormack (Addgene plasmid # 45340 ; http://n2t.net/addgene:45340 ; RRID:Addgene_45340)
