>Addgene plasmid #45340 | pGRB2.0 | addgene partial sequence | sequence record 64731 | pGEX-3 5'-CCGGGAGCTGCATGTGTCAGAGG-3'
AAGGGCCTCGTGATACGCCTATTTTTATAGGTTAATGTCATGATAATAATGGTTTCTTAGCAGGTTAGAC
TAACATGCAAAAAGTTTATATTCATTTTTGTAGTTATTCTTGTTTTCATTAGGATGATTACACACTGTGG
ATGTGGATTAATCGATCATTGTTAATTTAGTGTAGCTACTACCATTTCAAACAAAACGTAAATTCTTGCA
GTCGTACTGGATCTGTGAATCTATTAGTATATATGAATTAAAGTAGCTTGTACATATTATTCTGTTGAAT
CATATCGCAGAGCATTGGTTGAAATCCAAAATATAAAAATGTAATATCACAAAAAATAATACTAATTCTA
ACATTAATGGGTCAGATTTTTAGTGAATACTTAAATTTATAATATCGTCTATTTAAGCTAGCAAATGGAA
CAACATTTAAAGTAAGAACATCATATCTACATGAAAATGTATATTTCAATCTGACTAATAACGCAGAGCA
CATCTTTCAGTGATGTCTGTCACATGATCAAAAAGAATTGTATTTAAATAATTCATAATAAAAGCTTAAA
AAATTACAATAATGAAAATAAAGTAAATAATGACATGGGTAAGAGTTCCGAAATAGAATCTTAGTGTACA
AAACAAAAATTGCATCATTAGAGATCCCCACATTCAAATATGTATCCGCTCATGAGACAATAACCCTGAT
AAATGCTTCAATAATATTGAAAAAGGAAGAGTATGAGTATTCAACATTTCCGTGTCGCCCTTATTCCCTT
TTTTGCGGCATTTTGCCTTCCTGTTTTTGCTCACCCAGAAACGCTGGTGAAAGTAAAAGATGCTGAAGAT
CAGTTGGGTGCACGAGTGGGTTACATCGAACTGGATCTCA
