>Addgene plasmid #45340 | pGRB2.0 | addgene partial sequence | sequence record 66518 | M13pUC-fwd 5'-CCCAGTCACGACGTTGTAAAACG-3'
ACTATAGGGCGAATTGGGTACCGGGCCCCCCCTCGAGGTCGACGGTATCGATAAGCTTGATATCGAATTC
CTGCAGCCCGGGGGATCCACTAGTTCTAGAGCGGCCGCCACCGCGGTGGAGCTCCAGCTTTTGTTCCCTT
TAGTGAGGGTTAATTGCGCGCTTGGCGTAATCATGGTCATAGCTGTTTCCTGTGTGAAATTGTTATCCGC
TCACAATTCCACACAACATACGAGCCGGAAGCATAAAGTGTAAAGCCTGGGGTGCCTAATGAGTGAGCTA
ACTCACATTAATTGCGTTGCGCTCACTGCCCGCTTTCCAGTCGGGAAACCTGTCGTGCCAGCTGCATTAA
TGAATCGGCCAACGCGCGGGGAGAGGCGGTTTGCGTATTGGGCGCTCTTCCGCTTCCTCGCTCACTGACT
CGCTGCGCTCGGTCGTTCGGCTGCGGCGAGCGGTATCAGCTCACTCAAAGGCGGTAATACGGTTATCCAC
AGAATCAGGGGATAACGCAGGAAAGAACATGTGAGCAAAAGGCCAGCAAAAGGCCAGGAACCGTAAAAAG
GCCGCGTTGCTGGCGTTTTTCCATAGGCTCCGCCCCCCTGACGAGCATCACAAAAATCGACGCTCAAGTC
AGAGGTGGCGAAACCCGACAGGACTATAAAGATACCAGGCGTTTCCCCCTGGAAGCTCCCTCGTGCGCTC
TCCTGTTCCGACCCTGCCGCTTACCGGATACCTGTCCGCCTTTCTCCCTTCGGGAAGCGTGGCGCTTTCT
CATAGCTCACGCTGTAGGTATCTCAGTTCGGTGTAGGTCGTTCGCTCCAAGCTGGGCTGTGTGCACGAAC
CCCCCGTTCAGCCCGACCGCTGCGCCTTATCCGGTAACTATCGTCTTGAGTCCAACCCGGTAAGACACGA
CTTATCGCCACTGGCAGCAGCCACTGGTAACAGGATTAGCAGA
